>Addgene plasmid #238693 | HaloTag-RAD21 Vector | addgene full sequence | sequence record 479889 | Addgene NGS Result
CGGCAGTGAAAAAAATGCTTTATTTGTGAAATTTGTGATGCTATTGCTTTATTTGTAACCATTATAAGCT
GCAATAAACAAGTTAACAACAACAATTGCATTCATTTTATGTTTCAGGTTCAGGGGGAGGTGTGGGAGGT
TTTTTAAAGCAAGTAAAACCTCTACAAATGTGGTATGGCTGATTATGATCCGCGGCCGCAATACGTCGAC
GTTATCAGCTGACTTCGTACGAGAGCCTAGGATTATGGCGCGCCACTAGTTATTAATAGTAATCAATTAC
GGGGTCATTAGTTCATAGCCCATATATGGAGTTCCGCGTTACATAACTTACGGTAAATGGCCCGCCTGGC
TGACCGCCCAACGACCCCCGCCCATTGACGTCAATAATGACGTATGTTCCCATAGTAACGCCAATAGGGA
CTTTCCATTGACGTCAATGGGTGGAGTATTTACGGTAAACTGCCCACTTGGCAGTACATCAAGTGTATCA
TATGCCAAGTCCGCCCCCTATTGACGTCAATGACGGTAAATGGCCCGCCTGGCATTATGCCCAGTACATG
ACCTTACGGGACTTTCCTACTTGGCAGTACATCTACGTATTAGTCATCGCTATTACCATGGTGATGCGGT
TTTGGCAGTACACCAATGGGCGTGGATAGCGGTTTGACTCACGGGGATTTCCAAGTCTCCACCCCATTGA
CGTCAATGGGAGTTTGTTTTGGCACCAAAATCAACGGGACTTTCCAAAATGTCGTAATAACCCCGCCCCG
TTGACGCAAATGGGCGGTAGGCGTGTACGGTGGGAGGTCTATATAAGCAGAGCTGGTTTAGTGAACCGTC
AGATCACTAGAAGCTTTATTGCGGTAGTTTATCACAGTTAAATTGCTAACGCAGTCAGTGCTTCTGACAC
AACAGTCTCGAACTTAAGCTGCAGAAGTTGGTCGTGAGGCACTGGGCAGGTAAGTATCAAGGTTACAAGA
CAGGTTTAAGGAGACCAATAGAAACTGGGCTTGTCGAGACAGAGAAGACTCTTGCGTTTCTGATAGGCAC
CTATTGGTCTTACTGACATCCACTTTGCCTTTCTCTCCACAGGTGTCCACTCCCAGTTCAATTACAGCTC
TTAAGGCTAGAGTATTAATACGACTCACTATAGGGCTAGCAAAGCCACCATGGCAGAAATCGGTACTGGC
TTTCCATTCGACCCCCATTATGTGGAAGTCCTGGGCGAGCGCATGCACTACGTCGATGTTGGTCCGCGCG
ATGGCACCCCTGTGCTGTTCCTGCACGGTAACCCGACCTCCTCCTACGTGTGGCGCAACATCATCCCGCA
TGTTGCACCGACCCATCGCTGCATTGCTCCAGACCTGATCGGTATGGGCAAATCCGACAAACCAGACCTG
GGTTATTTCTTCGACGACCACGTCCGCTTCATGGATGCCTTCATCGAAGCCCTGGGTCTGGAAGAGGTCG
TCCTGGTCATTCACGACTGGGGCTCCGCTCTGGGTTTCCACTGGGCCAAGCGCAATCCAGAGCGCGTCAA
AGGTATTGCATTTATGGAGTTCATCCGCCCTATCCCGACCTGGGACGAATGGCCAGAATTTGCCCGCGAG
ACCTTCCAGGCCTTCCGCACCACCGACGTCGGCCGCAAGCTGATCATCGATCAGAACGTTTTTATCGAGG
GTACGCTGCCGATGGGTGTCGTCCGCCCGCTGACTGAAGTCGAGATGGACCATTACCGCGAGCCGTTCCT
GAATCCTGTTGACCGCGAGCCACTGTGGCGCTTCCCAAACGAGCTGCCAATCGCCGGTGAGCCAGCGAAC
ATCGTCGCGCTGGTCGAAGAATACATGGACTGGCTGCACCAGTCCCCTGTCCCGAAGCTGCTGTTCTGGG
GCACCCCAGGCGTTCTGATCCCACCGGCCGAAGCCGCTCGCCTGGCCAAAAGCCTGCCTAACTGCAAGGC
TGTGGACATCGGCCCGGGTCTGAATCTGCTGCAAGAAGACAACCCGGACCTGATCGGCAGCGAGATCGCG
CGCTGGCTGTCGACGCTCGAGATTTCCGGCGAGCCAACCACTGAGGATCTGTACTTTCAGAGCGATAACG
CGATCGCCATGTTCTACGCACATTTTGTTCTCAGTAAAAGAGGGCCTCTGGCCAAAATTTGGCTAGCGGC
CCATTGGGATAAGAAGCTAACCAAAGCCCATGTGTTCGAGTGTAATTTAGAGAGCAGCGTGGAGAGTATC
ATCTCACCAAAGGTGAAAATGGCATTACGGACATCAGGACATCTCTTACTGGGAGTAGTTCGAATCTATC
ACAGGAAAGCCAAATACCTTCTTGCAGACTGTAATGAAGCATTCATTAAGATAAAGATGGCTTTTCGGCC
AGGTGTGGTTGACCTGCCTGAGGAAAATCGGGAAGCAGCTTATAATGCCATTACTTTACCTGAAGAATTT
CATGACTTTGATCAGCCACTGCCTGACTTAGATGACATCGATGTGGCCCAGCAGTTCAGCTTGAATCAGA
GTAGAGTGGAAGAGATAACCATGAGAGAAGAAGTTGGGAACATCAGTATTTTACAAGAAAATGATTTTGG
TGATTTTGGAATGGATGATCGTGAGATAATGAGAGAAGGCAGTGCTTTTGAGGATGACGACATGTTAGTA
AGCACTACTACTTCTAACCTCCTATTAGAGTCTGAACAGAGCACCAGCAATCTGAATGAGAAAATTAACC
ATTTAGAATATGAAGATCAATATAAGGATGATAATTTTGGAGAAGGAAATGATGGTGGAATATTAGATGA
CAAACTTATTAGTAATAATGATGGCGGTATCTTTGATGATCCCCCTGCCCTCTCTGAGGCAGGGGTGATG
TTGCCAGAGCAGCCTGCACATGACGATATGGATGAGGATGATAATGTATCAATGGGTGGGCCTGATAGTC
CTGATTCAGTGGATCCCGTTGAACCAATGCCAACCATGACTGATCAAACAACACTTGTTCCAAATGAGGA
AGAAGCATTTGCATTGGAGCCTATTGATATAACTGTTAAAGAAACAAAAGCCAAGAGGAAGAGGAAGCTA
ATTGTTGACAGTGTCAAAGAGTTGGATAGCAAGACAATTAGAGCCCAACTTAGTGATTATTCAGATATTG
TTACTACTTTGGATCTGGCACCGCCCACCAAGAAATTGATGATGTGGAAAGAGACAGGAGGAGTAGAAAA
ACTGTTTTCTTTACCTGCTCAGCCTTTGTGGAATAACAGACTACTGAAGCTCTTTACACGCTGTCTTACA
CCGCTTGTACCAGAAGACCTTAGAAAAAGGAGGAAAGGAGGAGAGGCAGATAATTTGGATGAATTCCTCA
AAGAATTTGAAAATCCAGAGGTTCCTAGAGAGGACCAGCAACAGCAGCATCAGCAGCGTGATGTTATCGA
TGAGCCCATTATTGAAGAGCCAAGCCGCCTCCAGGAGTCAGTGATGGAGGCCAGCAGAACAAACATAGAT
GAGTCAGCTATGCCTCCACCACCACCTCAGGGAGTTAAGCGAAAAGCTGGACAAATTGACCCAGAGCCTG
TGATGCCTCCTCAGCAGGTAGAGCAGATGGAAATACCACCTGTAGAGCTTCCCCCAGAAGAACCTCCAAA
TATCTGTCAGCTAATACCAGAGTTAGAACTTCTGCCAGAAAAAGAGAAGGAGAAAGAGAAGGAAAAAGAA
GATGATGAAGAGGAAGAGGATGAAGATGCATCAGGGGGCGATCAAGATCAGGAAGAAAGAAGATGGAACA
AAAGGACTCAGCAGATGCTTCATGGTCTTCAGCGTGCTCTTGCTAAAACTGGAGCTGAATCTATCAGTTT
GCTTGAGTTATGTCGAAATACGAACAGAAAACAAGCTGCCGCAAAGTTCTACAGCTTCTTGGTTCTTAAA
AAGCAGCAAGCTATTGAGCTGACACAGGAAGAACCGTACAGTGACATCATCGCAACACCTGGACCAAGGT
TCCATATTATAGTTTAAACGAATTCGGGCTCGGTACCCGGGGATCCTCTAGAGTCGACCTGCAGGCATGC
AAGCTGATTTGGCTGCTGCCACCGCTGAGCAAGGCCGCTTCGAGCAGACATGATAAGATACATTGATGAG
TTTGGACAAACCACAACTAGAATGCAGTGAAAAAAATGCTTTATTTGTGAAATTTGTGATGCTATTGCTT
TATTTGTAACCATTATAAGCTGCAATAAACAAGTTAACAACAACAATTGCATTCATTTTATGTTTCAGGT
TCAGGGGGAGATGTGGGAGGTTTTTTTAAGCAAGTAAAACCTCTACAAATGTGGTAAAATCTTAATTAAG
AATTCTAATATAACTTCGTATAGCATACATTATACGAAGTTATGGATCCACTGTTGACAATTAATCATCG
GCATAGTATATCGGCATAGTATAATACGACAAGGTGAGGAACTAAACCCAGGAGGCAGATCATGATTGAA
CAAGATGGATTGCACGCAGGTTCTCCGGCCGCTTGGGTGGAGAGGCTATTCGGCTATGACTGGGCACAAC
AGACAATCGGCTGCTCTGATGCCGCCGTGTTCCGGCTGTCAGCGCAGGGGCGCCCGGTTCTTTTTGTCAA
GACCGACCTGTCCGGTGCCCTGAATGAACTGCAGGACGAGGCAGCGCGGCTATCGTGGCTGGCCACGACG
GGCGTTCCTTGCGCAGCTGTGCTCGACGTTGTCACTGAAGCGGGAAGGGACTGGCTGCTATTGGGCGAAG
TGCCGGGGCAGGATCTCCTGTCATCTCACCTTGCTCCTGCCGAGAAAGTATCCATCATGGCTGATGCAAT
GCGGCGGCTGCATACGCTTGATCCGGCTACCTGCCCATTCGACCACCAAGCGAAACATCGCATCGAGCGA
GCACGTACTCGGATGGAAGCCGGTCTTGTCGATCAGGATGATCTGGACGAAGAGCATCAGGGGCTCGCGC
CAGCCGAACTGTTCGCCAGGCTCAAGGCGCGCATGCCCGACGGCGAGGATCTCGTCGTGACCCATGGCGA
TGCCTGCTTGCCGAATATCATGGTGGAAAATGGCCGCTTTTCTGGATTCATCGACTGTGGCCGGCTGGGT
GTGGCGGACCGCTATCAGGACATAGCGTTGGCTACCCGTGATATTGCTGAAGAGCTTGGCGGCGAATGGG
CTGACCGCTTCCTCGTGCTTTACGGTATCGCCGCTCCCGATTCGCAGCGCATCGCCTTCTATCGCCTTCT
TGACGAGTTCTTCTGATTCGAAATGACCGACCAAGCGACGCCCAACCGGTATCAGCTCACTCAAAGGCGG
TAATACGGTTATCCACAGAATCAGGGGATAACGCAGGAAAGAACATGTCAAACATGAGAATTACAACTTA
TATCGTATGGGGCTGACTTCAGGTGCTACATTTGAAGAGATAAATTGCACTGAAATCTAGAAATATTTTA
TCTGATTAATAAGATGATCTTCTTGAGATCGTTTTGGTCTGCGCGTAATCTCTTGCTCTGAAAACGAAAA
AACCGCCTTGCAGGGCGGTTTTTCGAAGGTTCTCTGAGCTACCAACTCTTTGAACCGAGGTAACTGGCTT
GGAGGAGCGCAGTCACCAAAACTTGTCCTTTCAGTTTAGCCTTAACCGGCGCATGACTTCAAGACTAACT
CCTCTAAATCAATTACCAGTGGCTGCTGCCAGTGGTGCTTTTGCATGTCTTTCCGGGTTGGACTCAAGAC
GATAGTTACCGGATAAGGCGCAGCGGTCGGACTGAACGGGGGGTTCGTGCATACAGTCCAGCTTGGAGCG
AACTGCCTACCCGGAACTGAGTGTCAGGCGTGGAATGAGACAAACGCGGCCATAACAGCGGAATGACACC
GGTAAACCGAAAGGCAGGAACAGGAGAGCGCACGAGGGAGCCGCCAGGGGGAAACGCCTGGTATCTTTAT
AGTCCTGTCGGGTTTCGCCACCACTGATTTGAGCGTCAGATTTCGTGATGCTTGTCAGGGGGGCGGAGCC
TATGGAAAAACGGCTTTGCCGCGGCCCTCTCACTTCCCTGTTAAGTATCTTCCTGGCATCTTCCAGGAAA
TCTCCGCCCCGTTCGTAAGCCATTTCCGCTCGCCGCAGTCGAACGACCGAGCGTAGCGAGTCAGTGAGCG
AGGAAGCGGAATATATCCTGTATCACATATTCTGCTGACGCACCGGTGCAGCCTTTTTTCTCCTGCCACA
TGAAGCACTTCACTGACACCCTCATCAGTGCCAACATAGTAAGCCAGTATACACTCCGCTAGCGCTGATG
TCCGGAATCGTCACACAAAAAACCAACACACAGATGTAATGAAAATAAAGATATTTTATTGCGGCCATCG
TGATGGCTAGAGTTTAGCCCTCCCACACATAACCAGAGGGCAGCAATTCACGAATCCCAACTGCCGTCGG
CTGTCCATCACTGTCCTTCACTATGGCTTTGATCCCAGGATGCAGATCGAGAAGCACCTGTCGGCACCGT
CCGCAGGGGCTCAAGATGCCCCTGTTCTCATTTCCGATCGCGACGATACAAGTCAGGTTGCCAGCTGCCG
CAGCAGCAGCAGTGCCCAGCACCACGAGTTCTGCACAAGGTCCCCCAGTAAAATGATATACATTGACACC
AGTGAAGATGCGGCCGTCGCTAGAGAGAGCTGCGCTGGCGACGCTGTAGTCTTCAGAGATGGGGATGCTG
TTGATTGTAGCCGTTGCTCTTTCAATGAGGGTGGATTCTTCTTGAGACAAAGGCTTGGCCATGGTGGCGC
TAGTGTCAGAAGAATCGAGCTTTTTGCAAAAGCCTAGGCCTCCAAAAAAGCCTCCTCACTACTTCTGGAA
TAGCTCAGAGGCCGAGGCGGCCTCGGCCTCTGCATAAATAAAAAAAATTAGTCAGCCATGGGGCGGAGAA
TGGGCGGAACTGGGCGGAGTTAGGGGCGGGATGGGCGGAGTTAGGGGCGGGACTATGGTTGCTGACTAAT
TGAGATGCATGCTTTGCATACTTCTGCCTGCTGGGGAGCCTGGGGACTTTCCACACCTGGTTGCTGACTA
ATTGAGATGCATGCTTTGCATACTTCTGCCTGCTGGGGAGCCTGGGGACTTTCCACACCCTAACTGACAC
ACATTCCACAGCTGGTTCTTTCCGCCTCAGAAGGTACCTAACCAAGTTCCTCTTTCAGAGGTTATTTCAG
GCCATGGTGCTGCGCAAGACGCGTTAATTAAGACGT
Features (pLannotate 1.2.2; 21 found; start..end, strand, type, name):
      3..84      -  polyA_signal   SV40 poly(A) signal: SV40 polyadenylation signal
    107..190     -  CDS            large T antigen (fragment): large T antigen from SV40 (simian virus 40)
    255..620     +  enhancer       CMV enhancer: human cytomegalovirus immediate early enhancer
    622..821     +  promoter       CMV promoter: human cytomegalovirus (CMV) immediate early promoter
    960..1092    +  intron         chimeric intron: chimera between introns from human β-globin and immunoglobulin heavy chain genes
   1136..1154    +  promoter       T7 promoter: promoter for bacteriophage T7 RNA polymerase
   1170..2060    +  CDS            HaloTag®: modified bacterial dehalogenase that forms covalent bonds with chloroalkane derivatives
   2073..2093    +  CDS            TEV site: tobacco etch virus (TEV) protease recognition and cleavage site
   2109..4001    +  CDS            RAD21: RAD21_HUMAN - Also known as HR21 From Homo sapiens (Human).
   4010..4065    +  misc_feature   MCS: pUC18/19 multiple cloning site
   4114..4235    -  polyA_signal   SV40 poly(A) signal: SV40 polyadenylation signal
   4258..4326    -  CDS            large T antigen (fragment): large T antigen from SV40 (simian virus 40)
   4350..4383    +  protein_bind   loxP: Cre-mediated recombination occurs in the 8-bp core sequence (GCATACAT). Cre recombinase
   4393..4440    +  promoter       EM7 promoter: synthetic bacterial promoter&nbsp
   4472..5263    +  CDS            neo: KKA2_KLEPN - Also known as kan, nptII. Experimental evidence at protein level: Swiss-Prot protein existence level 1. Resistance to kanamycin, neomycin, paromomycin, ribostamycin, butirosin and gentamicin B. From Klebsiella pneumoniae.
   5483..6028    +  rep_origin     p15A ori: Plasmids containing the medium-copy-number p15A origin of replication can be propagated in E. coli cells that contain a second plasmid with the ColE1 origin.
   6116..6171    +  rep_origin     RSF ori (fragment): Plasmids containing the RSF 1030 origin of replication can be propagated in E. coli cells that contain additional plasmids with compatible origins.
   6270..6296    -  misc_feature   bom (fragment): basis of mobility region from pBR322
   6312..6360    -  polyA_signal   poly(A) signal: synthetic polyadenylation signal
   6384..6782    -  CDS            BSD: blasticidin S deaminase; Aspergillus terreus BSD; confers resistance to blasticidin
   6813..7170    -  promoter       SV40 promoter: SV40 enhancer and early promoter
