[The description below was written by a language model from this plasmid's Addgene catalogue record and pLannotate feature annotations shown in this document.]
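Description:
HaloTag-RAD21 Vector is a 7.2 kb mammalian expression plasmid built on the pFN222K HaloTag CMV-Blast BiBRET backbone and designed to produce human RAD21 as an N-terminal HaloTag fusion. Transcription is driven by the human cytomegalovirus immediate-early enhancer and promoter, followed by a chimeric β-globin/immunoglobulin intron that generally improves mRNA processing and expression. A T7 promoter sits just upstream of the open reading frame and could support in vitro transcription of the fusion. The coding region consists of HaloTag, a modified bacterial dehalogenase that bonds covalently to chloroalkane ligands, then a TEV protease recognition site that would allow the tag to be cleaved off, and then wild-type RAD21, for which no mutation is recorded. A short multiple cloning site remnant and an SV40 polyadenylation signal follow the insert.

For propagation in E. coli, an EM7 bacterial promoter drives the neo/nptII gene, which confers kanamycin resistance. The automated annotation identifies a p15A origin plus fragments of an RSF origin and a bom region, whereas the catalogue lists the plasmid as high copy, so the two sources differ on this point. A single loxP site lies just upstream of the EM7-neo cassette, but the record does not state its purpose. Selection in mammalian cells comes from a separate cassette in the opposite orientation, in which the SV40 enhancer/early promoter drives blasticidin S deaminase and a synthetic poly(A) signal terminates it.

The stated purpose is simply CMV-driven expression of HaloTag-RAD21 in mammalian cells. The backbone name suggests use in BRET-type proximity assays, with a fluorescent HaloTag ligand as energy acceptor, though the record does not describe specific applications. HaloTag fusions are also commonly used for fluorescent labelling and affinity capture.
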