Addgene plasmid #238693: HaloTag-RAD21 Vector
Purpose: Express HaloTag-RAD21 Fusion Protein in Mammalian Cells under a CMV promoter
Depositing lab: Promega Corporation.
Backbone
  Vector backbone: pFN222K HaloTag(R) CMV-Blast BiBRET Vector
  Vector type: Mammalian Expression
  Selectable markers: Blasticidin
Growth in bacteria
  Bacterial resistance: Kanamycin, 50 μg/mL
  Growth temperature: 37°C
  Growth strain: DH5alpha
  Copy number: High Copy
Gene/Insert
  Gene/Insert name: RAD21
  Species: H. sapiens (human)
  Mutation: None
  Entrez Gene: RAD21 (a.k.a. CDLS4, HR21, HRAD21, MCD1, MGS, NXP1, SCC1, hHR21)
  Promoter: CMV
  Tag / fusion protein: HaloTag (R) (N terminal on backbone)
  Cloning method: Other
Terms and licenses: Academic/Nonprofit Terms; Industry Terms
How to cite: HaloTag-RAD21 Vector was a gift from Promega Corporation (Addgene plasmid # 238693 ; http://n2t.net/addgene:238693 ; RRID:Addgene_238693)
